>Addgene plasmid #196748 | pGG-PIP10 | addgene full sequence | sequence record 395308 | Addgene NGS Result
GACGAAAGGGCCTCGTGATACGCCTATTTTTATAGGTTAATGTCATGATAATAATGGTTTCTTAGACGTC
AGGTGGCACTTTTCGGGGAAATGTGCGCGGAACCCCTATTTGTTTATTTTTCTAAATACATTCAAATATG
TATCCGCTCATGAGACAATAACCCTGATAAATGCTTCAATAATATTGAAAAAGGAAGAGTATGAGTATTC
AACATTTCCGTGTCGCCCTTATTCCCTTTTTTGCGGCATTTTGCCTTCCTGTTTTTGCTCACCCAGAAAC
GCTGGTGAAAGTAAAAGATGCTGAAGATCAGTTGGGTGCACGAGTGGGTTACATCGAACTGGATCTCAAC
AGCGGTAAGATCCTTGAGAGTTTTCGCCCCGAAGAACGTTTTCCAATGATGAGCACTTTTAAAGTTCTGC
TATGTGGCGCGGTATTATCCCGTATTGACGCCGGGCAAGAGCAACTCGGTCGCCGCATACACTATTCTCA
GAATGACTTGGTTGAGTACTCACCAGTCACAGAAAAGCATCTTACGGATGGCATGACAGTAAGAGAATTA
TGCAGTGCTGCCATAACCATGAGTGATAACACTGCGGCCAACTTACTTCTGACAACGATCGGAGGACCGA
AGGAGCTAACCGCTTTTTTGCACAACATGGGGGATCATGTAACTCGCCTTGATCGTTGGGAACCGGAGCT
GAATGAAGCCATACCAAACGACGAGCGTGACACCACGATGCCTGTAGCAATGGCAACAACGTTGCGCAAA
CTATTAACTGGCGAACTACTTACTCTAGCTTCCCGGCAACAATTAATAGACTGGATGGAGGCGGATAAAG
TTGCAGGACCACTTCTGCGCTCGGCCCTTCCGGCTGGCTGGTTTATTGCTGATAAATCTGGAGCCGGTGA
GCGTGGCTCTCGAGGTATCATTGCAGCACTGGGGCCAGATGGTAAGCCCTCCCGTATCGTAGTTATCTAC
ACGACGGGGAGTCAGGCAACTATGGATGAACGAAATAGACAGATCGCTGAGATAGGTGCCTCACTGATTA
AGCATTGGTAACTGTCAGACCAAGTTTACTCATATATACTTTAGATTGATTTAAAACTTCATTTTTAATT
TAAAAGGATCTAGGTGAAGATCCTTTTTGATAATCTCATGACCAAAATCCCTTAACGTGAGTTTTCGTTC
CACTGAGCGTCAGACCCCGTAGAAAAGATCAAAGGATCTTCTTGAGATCCTTTTTTTCTGCGCGTAATCT
GCTGCTTGCAAACAAAAAAACCACCGCTACCAGCGGTGGTTTGTTTGCCGGATCAAGAGCTACCAACTCT
TTTTCCGAAGGTAACTGGCTTCAGCAGAGCGCAGATACCAAATACTGTTCTTCTAGTGTAGCCGTAGTTA
GGCCACCACTTCAAGAACTCTGTAGCACCGCCTACATACCTCGCTCTGCTAATCCTGTTACCAGTGGCTG
CTGCCAGTGGCGATAAGTCGTGTCTTACCGGGTTGGACTCAAGACGATAGTTACCGGATAAGGCGCAGCG
GTCGGGCTGAACGGGGGGTTCGTGCACACAGCCCAGCTTGGAGCGAACGACCTACACCGAACTGAGATAC
CTACAGCGTGAGCTATGAGAAAGCGCCACGCTTCCCGAAGGGAGAAAGGCGGACAGGTATCCGGTAAGCG
GCAGGGTCGGAACAGGAGAGCGCACGAGGGAGCTTCCAGGGGGAAACGCCTGGTATCTTTATAGTCCTGT
CGGGTTTCGCCACCTCTGACTTGAGCGTCGATTTTTGTGATGCTCGTCAGGGGGGCGGAGCCTATGGAAA
AACGCCAGCAACGCGGCCTTTTTACGGTTCCTGGCCTTTTGCTGGCCTTTTGCTCACATGTTCTTTCCTG
CGTTATCCCCTGATTCTGTGGATAACCGTATTACCGCCTTTGAGTGAGCTGATACCGCTCGCCGCAGCCG
AACGACCGAGCGCAGCGAGTCAGTGAGCGAGGAAGCGGAAGAGCGCCCAATACGCAAACCGCCTCTCCCC
GCGCGTTGGCCGATTCATTAATGCAGCTGGCACGACAGGTTTCCCGACTGGAAAGCGGGCAGTGAGCGCA
ACGCAATTAATGTGAGTTAGCTCACTCATTAGGCACCCCAGGCTTTACACTTTATGCTTCCGGCTCGTAT
GTTGTGTGGAATTGTGAGCGGATAACAATTTCACACGAGCTATTTAGGTGACACTATAGAAGTGAAGCTT
GGTCTCAACCTATCTAGACGATTAAGTAATTGAGCATGTAAAAGCAGAAAAGACAAACAAGGTTTCTCTC
AAGGATACAACTTTTATATAAACTCTCCCTCACGTTCGATGGAGTTCATTTTCTTAACGGTTGCGACTTG
AGAGATTCTTTTTCTTATACAGTTTCGTTATTAGTGTATATTAATTATTTTTAAGTGCATTACTTAATTA
ATCTATTTCAATAGAGAATTTCCCACTTGGCCTCTAAACTTACAAAGTCTTTATCTAATTGGTCACTGTC
TCAAGCGAAACCGTTGATTATTTCTCTTTAAGTGAATGAAATCATTGACCTTAGGTCAGTAGGAAAAATA
TATCCGCAAGTTGATGATTATACAATTAATTAACATTTCCAAAAATCTCTGATCTGTCTTTGATCCGTAG
TGAACCGTAAAGATTTAACCTTCATTCCACTCATTGGTGAACAAATCAAATACTTTTGTTGAACCGATGA
TTATTCTCATAGTTACTTTCTAATATCAGTTTATTTGTAAAATTACATACTTTTGAACATCAATTGGTTT
GTGGGTTAAACAATTGATGGAAAACAATGAGGATGCTTGGACAGAGTTAAGTCAAGTTGGGAAGATCCAA
AAAAAGAGTGGAAAGTTAAGGAACTGTAGTACTCAAACAAAAAACTAAGTGGACTAATGATGAAAAGAGA
CTCTAAAATTCATTTCCAAAGCTGTAGGTGTTCAATGTTCACCTCATGGAAAACATAATGATCTAAGGGA
CGGATTTGACTGAGTAAATACCGGACAGAGTTCTCTTGTTAGTTTTTCTAAGGTCATTTCTGCTTTTCAC
GAATGACCTGAACAGAGAGCCAAAACAATGTAAGCTTATAAGTATTGGGAACATAAAAAGATTGGCATAG
CATCAACTAAGAATCATACCAGAAAAGCAACAGCCTGCCTGATATGGTCCAACTTATCCCAAGCTAAGCC
AGCATACTGTAAGAGATTTAAACCGTAAGGTCATTTTTTCGGGTGAAAATGTCGAATAGGCAAAGGCGTG
TGACGAGAACTTGTGGCTTACTTCATCGGTAGCTTCTACACACCATTTTTTTTAGTTCAGCCTGACCTGC
TTTAACGTGGTCCCCATTTCTTGGTGTGCAAGATTCACGACATTGAAGAAAACTGCACAAGTTTATTACA
GAGAAATCTTTACGTCAAAATTGGATTGAGAGATACTAAAATAAGTAATTACTAGTGAGCATGCCTGTTG
AGAAGATGAAGATTGATGAAGGCAAATATTTGTGTGAATACTTTTCTGACTAAGAATGGTGGAACCTGCA
TCATGTAAACATAGAATATAATCACAATTTTTATTTTGAGAAGCCATTAGAATTGAACAATGCATGGGTT
TTTGTTTATTCAAAGATGGGATTTTATTAAGATTGACTATATCATACAAAGGCTTAAACAAAAGCCCTAA
CTTTAGATTTACAAAAGCCCAAGAAAGGCCCATCAAATAACTAACTTTTGCAGAAGCAAATCTATCTGAA
CTTCATCCATGGATACGTTTCCAACAATACATGGGCTTGTCACTTATAATCGTGGCTTGTGTCTTCAAAT
TATAAGGTCACATAACAAAACTACATGCAGTCTATTGTTTTTCTCCTTCGTCGACGAACTACTTTTGCCG
TTTAATAGATCATAAACACCACACATTTCTACCGTCACAGTGACAACACTTCCCAATTATTCTGATTATG
GCGCAGGGGATTCGCCGGAAGATCCAATCTGTGCTGATTTTGCAAGAATCGATGGGCTTCCTCAAATTAT
CGGGCGCTTTTTACGACACTGCAATTGATCGAAACCTTCGCAAAAAATCGTAAAGTAAAAATCCTCTTTT
TATTTTTATTTAAGACCCTTTAGTAGTTTATCAACAAGTAAAGATTGCATTTTTTTTGGTACATGTAATT
TGTTTCAGAATTTATAAACAAGAATTTCTATCAATGTCTTTGAATTAACTTTGATAAATTCAAACTTTCT
GATGGATGGTTGTCAATACAAGTTTCAGAAGAAGATTGAAACCAAAATGACTAGACAAGACGTTTGGTGT
ATGTCGACCAATGTGTTCTGTTTTGGGTAGCACTTTGCCTTAACTCTGTTTACACACACACGTTTATGTG
TTTTGACTGTTGAAAAAAAAACGAAAGATATTTCAAAAGTCTACGCAGTACACAATTTGTTTGTTTGTGA
CCATTTGCAATGATTTTGGACCGCATTTAATTGCCCCACGACTGTAATGGGGATCACAGTTTGGATTTTG
CTTCTTGTTTACCTTAAACTTCCTTTCATTTTAATGTTGAAGCAGAAGAACCTTTCTTTTATCTTTTTAT
AATCGACAACATGAGACCGAATTCTCGCCCTATAGTGAGTCGTATTACCTGGCCGTCGTTTTACAACGTC
GTGACTGGGAAAACCCTGGCGTTACCCAACTTAATCGCCTTGCAGCACATCCCCCTTTCGCCAGCTGGCG
TAATAGCGAAGAGGCCCGCACCGATCGCCCTTCCCAACAGTTGCGCAGCCTGAATGGCGAATGGCGCCTG
ATGCGGTATTTTCTCCTTACGCATCTGTGCGGTATTTCACACCGCATATGGTGCACTCTCAGTACAATCT
GCTCTGATGCCGCATAGTTAAGCCAGCCCCGACACCCGCCAACACCCGCTGACGCGCCCTGACGGGCTTG
TCTGCTCCCGGCATCCGCTTACAGACAAGCTGTGACCGTCTCCGGGAGCTGCATGTGTCAGAGGTTTTCA
CCGTCATCACCGAAACGCGCGA
Features (pLannotate 1.2.2; 12 found; start..end, strand, type, name):
     96..200     +  promoter       AmpR promoter: bla
    201..1061    +  CDS            AmpR: β-lactamase; bla; confers resistance to ampicillin, carbenicillin, and related antibiotics
   1232..1820    +  rep_origin     ori: high-copy-number ColE1/pMB1/pBR322/pUC origin of replication
   2003..2095    +  CDS            lacI (fragment): lac repressor; lacI; The lac repressor binds to the lac operator to inhibit transcription in E. coli. This inhibition can be relieved by adding lactose or isopropyl-β-D-thiogalactopyranoside (IPTG).
   2108..2129    +  protein_bind   CAP binding site: CAP binding activates transcription in the presence of cAMP. E. coli catabolite activator protein
   2144..2174    +  promoter       lac promoter: promoter for the E. coli lac operon
   2182..2198    +  protein_bind   lac operator: The lac repressor binds to the lac operator to inhibit transcription in E. coli. This inhibition can be relieved by adding lactose or isopropyl-β-D-thiogalactopyranoside (IPTG). lac repressor encoded by lacI
   2212..2230    +  promoter       SP6 promoter: promoter for bacteriophage SP6 RNA polymerase
   4649..4667    -  promoter       T7 promoter: promoter for bacteriophage T7 RNA polymerase
   4669..4821    +  CDS            lacZα (fragment): LacZα fragment of β-galactosidase; lacZ fragment
   4827..4926    -  misc_feature   bom (fragment): basis of mobility region from pBR322
   5028..1       -  CDS            rop (fragment) (across the origin): Rop protein, which maintains plasmids at low copy number; rop
