[The description below was written by a language model from this plasmid's Addgene catalogue record and pLannotate feature annotations shown in this document.]
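Description:
pGG-PIP10 is a GreenGate entry vector built on the pGGA000 backbone, the module position that in the GreenGate Golden Gate cloning system is reserved for plant promoters. The 5,062 bp plasmid is a purely bacterial cloning intermediate: it replicates in E. coli from a high-copy ColE1/pUC-type origin and is selected with ampicillin through a bla (β-lactamase) cassette driven by its own promoter. The remaining annotated backbone features are remnants of a pUC/pGEM-style cloning vector, including short lacI, lacZα, bom and rop fragments, a CAP binding site, and the lac promoter and operator. None of these is expected to have a role in the plasmid's intended function.

The payload is a 2,376 bp fragment from Arabidopsis thaliana described as the promoter of EF-TU RECEPTOR (EFR, AT5G20480), a gene encoding a pattern-recognition receptor that perceives bacterial elongation factor Tu. The automated feature table does not annotate this insert, but a large unannotated interval lies between the SP6 and T7 phage promoters, which is consistent with the position and size of the cloned promoter. The flanking type IIS restriction sites and overhangs that define a GreenGate module are likewise not annotated in the record.

As an entry module, the plasmid carries no coding sequence, reporter or terminator of its own. It is meant to be combined in a one-pot GreenGate assembly with other entry modules (tags, coding sequence, terminator, plant resistance cassette) into a plant destination vector, so that the EFR promoter drives the chosen payload. The associated publication concerns spatial mapping of phytohormone response zones in Arabidopsis roots colonized by Fusarium oxysporum, suggesting use in building promoter-reporter lines for plant–microbe interaction studies.
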