Addgene plasmid #196748: pGG-PIP10
Purpose: Contains EFR promoter
Depositing lab: Marc Somssich. Depositing organization: University of Melbourne. Publication: Resolving spatially distinct phytohormone response zones in Arabidopsis thaliana roots colonized by Fusarium oxysporum. Calabria J, Wang L, Rast-Somssich MI, Chen HW, Watt M, Persson S, Andersen TG, Idnurm A, Somssich M. J Exp Bot. 2025 Jan 17:erae516. doi: 10.1093/jxb/erae516. PubMed 39823275.
Backbone
  Vector backbone: pGGA000
  Total vector size (bp): 5062
  Vector type: GreenGate (GG) Entry Vector
Growth in bacteria
  Bacterial resistance: Ampicillin, 100 μg/mL
  Growth temperature: 37°C
  Growth strain: DH5alpha
  Copy number: High Copy
Gene/Insert
  Gene/Insert name: EF-TU RECEPTOR (alt names: EFR; AT5G20480)
  Species: A. thaliana (mustard weed)
  Insert size (bp): 2376
  Entrez Gene: EFR (a.k.a. AT5G20480, EF-TU receptor, F7C8.70, F7C8_70)
Terms and licenses: Academic/Nonprofit Terms; Industry Terms: Not Available to Industry
Depositor comments: Please visit https://doi.org/10.1101/2022.12.20.521292 for bioRxiv preprint.
How to cite: pGG-PIP10 was a gift from Marc Somssich (Addgene plasmid # 196748 ; http://n2t.net/addgene:196748 ; RRID:Addgene_196748)
